>Addgene plasmid #141545 | TFORF0180 | depositor full sequence | sequence record 276771 | Full Sequence
TTAATGTAGTCTTATGCAATACTCTTGTAGTCTTGCAACATGGTAACGATGAGTTAGCAACATGCCTTAC
AAGGAGAGAAAAAGCACCGTGCATGCCGATTGGTGGAAGTAAGGTGGTACGATCGTGCCTTATTAGGAAG
GCAACAGACGGGTCTGACATGGATTGGACGAACCACTGAATTGCCGCATTGCAGAGATATTGTATTTAAG
TGCCTAGCTCGATACATAAACGGGTCTCTCTGGTTAGACCAGATCTGAGCCTGGGAGCTCTCTGGCTAAC
TAGGGAACCCACTGCTTAAGCCTCAATAAAGCTTGCCTTGAGTGCTTCAAGTAGTGTGTGCCCGTCTGTT
GTGTGACTCTGGTAACTAGAGATCCCTCAGACCCTTTTAGTCAGTGTGGAAAATCTCTAGCAGTGGCGCC
CGAACAGGGACTTGAAAGCGAAAGGGAAACCAGAGGAGCTCTCTCGACGCAGGACTCGGCTTGCTGAAGC
GCGCACGGCAAGAGGCGAGGGGCGGCGACTGGTGAGTACGCCAAAAATTTTGACTAGCGGAGGCTAGAAG
GAGAGAGATGGGTGCGAGAGCGTCAGTATTAAGCGGGGGAGAATTAGATCGCGATGGGAAAAAATTCGGT
TAAGGCCAGGGGGAAAGAAAAAATATAAATTAAAACATATAGTATGGGCAAGCAGGGAGCTAGAACGATT
CGCAGTTAATCCTGGCCTGTTAGAAACATCAGAAGGCTGTAGACAAATACTGGGACAGCTACAACCATCC
CTTCAGACAGGATCAGAAGAACTTAGATCATTATATAATACAGTAGCAACCCTCTATTGTGTGCATCAAA
GGATAGAGATAAAAGACACCAAGGAAGCTTTAGACAAGATAGAGGAAGAGCAAAACAAAAGTAAGACCAC
CGCACAGCAAGCGGCCGCTGATCTTCAGACCTGGAGGAGGAGATATGAGGGACAATTGGAGAAGTGAATT
ATATAAATATAAAGTAGTAAAAATTGAACCATTAGGAGTAGCACCCACCAAGGCAAAGAGAAGAGTGGTG
CAGAGAGAAAAAAGAGCAGTGGGAATAGGAGCTTTGTTCCTTGGGTTCTTGGGAGCAGCAGGAAGCACTA
TGGGCGCAGCGTCAATGACGCTGACGGTACAGGCCAGACAATTATTGTCTGGTATAGTGCAGCAGCAGAA
CAATTTGCTGAGGGCTATTGAGGCGCAACAGCATCTGTTGCAACTCACAGTCTGGGGCATCAAGCAGCTC
CAGGCAAGAATCCTGGCTGTGGAAAGATACCTAAAGGATCAACAGCTCCTGGGGATTTGGGGTTGCTCTG
GAAAACTCATTTGCACCACTGCTGTGCCTTGGAATGCTAGTTGGAGTAATAAATCTCTGGAACAGATTTG
GAATCACACGACCTGGATGGAGTGGGACAGAGAAATTAACAATTACACAAGCTTAATACACTCCTTAATT
GAAGAATCGCAAAACCAGCAAGAAAAGAATGAACAAGAATTATTGGAATTAGATAAATGGGCAAGTTTGT
GGAATTGGTTTAACATAACAAATTGGCTGTGGTATATAAAATTATTCATAATGATAGTAGGAGGCTTGGT
AGGTTTAAGAATAGTTTTTGCTGTACTTTCTATAGTGAATAGAGTTAGGCAGGGATATTCACCATTATCG
TTTCAGACCCACCTCCCAACCCCGAGGGGACCCATGCATTGCATCTCAATTAGTCAGCAACCAGGTGTGG
AAAGTCCCCAGGCTCCCCAGCAGGCAGAAGTATGCAAAGCATGCGTCTCAATTAGTCAGCAACCATAGTC
CCGCCCCTAACTCCGCCCATCCCGCCCCTAACTCCGCCCAGTTCCGCCCATTCTCCGCCCCATGGCTGAC
TAATTTTTTTTATTTATGCAGAGGCCGAGGCCGCCTCGGCCTCTGAGCTATTCCAGAAGTAGTGAGGAGG
CTTTTTTGGAGGCCTAGGCTTTTGCAAAAAGCTTTCTAGAGGTACCACCGGAGCTTACCATGACCGAGTA
CAAGCCCACGGTGCGCCTCGCCACCCGCGACGACGTCCCCAGGGCCGTACGCACCCTCGCCGCCGCGTTC
GCCGACTACCCCGCCACGCGCCACACCGTCGATCCGGACCGCCACATCGAGCGGGTCACCGAGCTGCAAG
AACTCTTCCTCACGCGCGTCGGGCTCGACATCGGCAAGGTGTGGGTCGCGGACGACGGCGCCGCCGTGGC
GGTCTGGACCACGCCGGAGAGCGTCGAAGCGGGGGCGGTGTTCGCCGAGATCGGCCCGCGCATGGCCGAG
TTGAGCGGTTCCCGGCTGGCCGCGCAGCAACAGATGGAAGGCCTCCTGGCGCCGCACCGGCCCAAGGAGC
CCGCGTGGTTCCTGGCCACCGTCGGCGTCTCGCCCGACCACCAGGGCAAGGGTCTGGGCAGCGCCGTCGT
GCTCCCCGGAGTGGAGGCGGCCGAGCGCGCCGGGGTGCCCGCCTTCCTGGAGACCTCCGCGCCCCGCAAC
CTCCCCTTCTACGAGCGGCTCGGCTTCACCGTCACCGCCGACGTCGAGGTGCCCGAAGGACCGCGCACCT
GGTGCATGACCCGCAAGCCCGGTGCCAGTTAACGAATTCTAGATCTTGAGACAAATGGCAGTATTCATCC
ACAATTTTAAAAGAAAAGGGGGGATTGGGGGGTACAGTGCAGGGGAAAGAATAGTAGACATAATAGCAAC
AGACATACAAACTAAAGAATTACAAAAACAAATTACAAAAATTCAAAATTTTCGGGTTTATTACAGGGAC
AGCAGAGATCCACTTTGGCGCCGGCTCGAGGCCTGCAGGTGCAAAGATGGATAAAGTTTTAAACAGAGAG
GAATCTTTGCAGCTAATGGACCTTCTAGGTCTTGAAAGGAGTGGGAATTGGCTCCGGTGCCCGTCAGTGG
GCAGAGCGCACATCGCCCACAGTCCCCGAGAAGTTGGGGGGAGGGGTCGGCAATTGAACCGGTGCCTAGA
GAAGGTGGCGCGGGGTAAACTGGGAAAGTGATGTCGTGTACTGGCTCCGCCTTTTTCCCGAGGGTGGGGG
AGAACCGTATATAAGTGCAGTAGTCGCCGTGAACGTTCTTTTTCGCAACGGGTTTGCCGCCAGAACACAG
GTAAGTGCCGTGTGTGGTTCCCGCGGGCCTGGCCTCTTTACGGGTTATGGCCCTTGCGTGCCTTGAATTA
CTTCCACCTGGCTGCAGTACGTGATTCTTGATCCCGAGCTTCGGGTTGGAAGTGGGTGGGAGAGTTCGAG
GCCTTGCGCTTAAGGAGCCCCTTCGCCTCGTGCTTGAGTTGAGGCCTGGCCTGGGCGCTGGGGCCGCCGC
GTGCGAATCTGGTGGCACCTTCGCGCCTGTCTCGCTGCTTTCGATAAGTCTCTAGCCATTTAAAATTTTT
GATGACCTGCTGCGACGCTTTTTTTCTGGCAAGATAGTCTTGTAAATGCGGGCCAAGATCTGCACACTGG
TATTTCGGTTTTTGGGGCCGCGGGCGGCGACGGGGCCCGTGCGTCCCAGCGCACATGTTCGGCGAGGCGG
GGCCTGCGAGCGCGGCCACCGAGAATCGGACGGGGGTAGTCTCAAGCTGGCCGGCCTGCTCTGGTGCCTG
GCCTCGCGCCGCCGTGTATCGCCCCGCCCTGGGCGGCAAGGCTGGCCCGGTCGGCACCAGTTGCGTGAGC
GGAAAGATGGCCGCTTCCCGGCCCTGCTGCAGGGAGCTCAAAATGGAGGACGCGGCGCTCGGGAGAGCGG
GCGGGTGAGTCACCCACACAAAGGAAAAGGGCCTTTCCGTCCTCAGCCGTCGCTTCATGTGACTCCACGG
AGTACCGGGCGCCGTCCAGGCACCTCGATTAGTTCTCGAGCTTTTGGAGTACGTCGTCTTTAGGTTGGGG
GGAGGGGTTTTATGCGATGGAGTTTCCCCACACTGAGTGGGTGGAGACTGAAGTTAGGCCAGCTTGGCAC
TTGATGTAATTCTCCTTGGAATTTGCCCTTTTTGAGTTTGGATCTTGGTTCATTCTCAAGCCTCAGACAG
TGGTTCAAAGTTTTTTTCTTCCATTTCAGGTGTCGTGAGGCTAGCACCGCCACCATGTCACATTTGAAGA
CGAGCACTGAGGATGAGGAACCAACTGAAGAATATGAAAATGTTGGAAATGCAGCATCTAAGTGGCCAAA
AGTGGAGGATCCTATGCCTGAATCTAAGGTTGGTGACACATGTGTTTGGGATAGCAAGGTAGAGAATCAA
CAGAAAAAGCCTGTGGAAAACAGGATGAAGGAGGACAAAAGCAGCATCAGGGAAGCAATCAGCAAAGCCA
AGAGTACAGCAAATATAAAGACAGAACAGGAAGGTGAGGCATCTGAGAAGAGCTTGCATCTGAGCCCACA
GCATATCACACACCAGACTATGCCTATAGGACAGAGAGGCAGTGAGCAAGGCAAACGTGTGGAGAACATT
AATGGAACCTCCTACCCTAGTCTACAGCAGAAAACCAATGCTGTTAAGAAATTACATAAATGTGATGAAT
GTGGGAAATCCTTCAAATATAATTCCCGCCTTGTTCAACATAAAATTATGCACACTGGGGAAAAGCGCTA
TGAATGTGATGACTGTGGAGGGACTTTCCGGAGCAGCTCGAGCCTTCGGGTCCACAAACGGATCCACACT
GGGGAGAAGCCGTACAAGTGTGAGGAATGTGGGAAAGCCTACATGTCCTACTCCAGCCTTATAAACCACA
AAAGCACCCATTCTGGGGAGAAGAACTGTAAATGTGATGAATGTGGAAAATCCTTCAATTATAGCTCTGT
TCTGGACCAGCATAAAAGGATCCACACTGGGGAGAAGCCCTATGAATGTGGTGAGTGTGGGAAGGCCTTC
AGGAACAGCTCTGGGCTCAGAGTCCACAAAAGGATCCACACGGGGGAGAAGCCCTATGAATGCGACATCT
GTGGGAAAACCTTCAGTAACAGCTCTGGCCTTAGGGTCCATAAAAGGATCCACACAGGTGAGAAACCTTA
CGAATGTGATGAGTGTGGGAAGGCCTTCATTACTTGTAGAACACTTCTCAACCATAAAAGCATCCACTTT
GGAGATAAACCCTATAAATGTGATGAGTGTGAGAAATCTTTTAATTATAGCTCTCTTCTCATTCAGCATA
AAGTCATCCACACTGGAGAGAAACCTTATGAATGTGATGAATGTGGGAAGGCTTTCAGGAACAGCTCAGG
CCTCATAGTGCATAAAAGGATCCACACAGGAGAGAAACCTTACAAGTGTGATGTCTGTGGCAAAGCATTC
AGCTATAGCTCAGGCCTCGCAGTCCATAAAAGCATTCACCCTGGGAAGAAAGCCCATGAATGTAAGGAGT
GTGGGAAATCCTTTAGTTATAACTCACTACTTCTTCAACACAGAACTATTCATACCGGAGAGAGACCTTA
TGTATGTGATGTGTGTGGGAAAACGTTCAGAAACAATGCAGGCCTCAAAGTCCACAGGAGGCTCCATACT
GGGGAAAAACCATATAAGTGTGATGTGTGTGGGAAAGCCTATATCTCACGCTCTAGCCTTAAAAATCACA
AAGGAATCCACCTTGGGGAGAAGCCCTATAAATGTAGCTATTGTGAGAAATCCTTCAACTACAGCTCTGC
CCTTGAACAGCATAAAAGGATTCATACCAGGGAAAAACCCTTTGGGTGTGATGAGTGTGGTAAAGCTTTC
AGAAATAATTCTGGCCTTAAAGTACATAAACGAATCCACACTGGGGAACGACCTTACAAATGTGAAGAAT
GTGGGAAAGCATACATCTCTCTCTCGAGCCTTATAAATCATAAAAGTGTACACCCTGGGGAGAAGCCCTT
TAAGTGTGACGAGTGTGAGAAGGCCTTCATCACATACCGAACCCTTACAAACCACAAAAAAGTTCATCTT
GGGGAGAAGCCCTACAAATGTGATGTGTGTGAGAAATCTTTTAATTACACATCGCTCCTTTCTCAGCACA
GAAGGGTCCACACTAGAGAGAAACCCTATGAATGTGACAGGTGTGAGAAGGTCTTCAGAAACAACTCAAG
CCTTAAAGTTCATAAAAGAATCCATACTGGGGAGAGGCCCTATGAATGTGATGTGTGTGGAAAAGCCTAC
ATCTCACACTCAAGCCTTATTAACCATAAGAGTACCCACCCTGGCAGGACACCCCATACATGTGATGAAT
GTGGAAAAGCTTTTTTCTCAAGCAGAACTCTTATAAGCCATAAAAGAGTCCATCTTGGGGAGAAACCCTT
CAAGTGTGTTGAGTGTGGGAAATCTTTCAGTTACAGCTCTCTCCTTTCTCAGCACAAGAGGATCCACACA
GGGGAGAAACCCTATGTGTGTGATAGGTGTGGGAAGGCCTTCAGGAACAGCTCAGGCCTCACAGTGCATA
AAAGGATCCACACAGGTGAGAAACCCTATGAATGTGATGAGTGTGGGAAGGCATACATCTCACACTCAAG
TCTTATCAATCATAAAAGTGTCCACCAGGGGAAGCAGCCCTATAATTGTGAGTGTGGGAAATCCTTCAAT
TATAGATCAGTCCTTGACCAGCACAAAAGGATCCACACTGGAAAGAAGCCATACCGATGTAATGAGTGTG
GTAAGGCTTTTAATATCAGATCAAATCTCACCAAGCATAAAAGAACCCATACTGGAGAGGAATCTTTAAA
TGTGATATATGTGGGAAGTTATAGTGGCACATCCCAGAAGAGAACCTATGAGGGAGGGAATGCCCTGGAT
GGGGGCAGGATGAGGATGCCTCTGTAGTAATGAACTAGTCCGTAACTTGAAAGTATTTCGATTTCTTGGC
TTTATATATCTTGTGGAAAGGACGAGTTCATGTGATCGGTGTGATCTAAACGCGTTAAGTCGACAATCAA
CCTCTGGATTACAAAATTTGTGAAAGATTGACTGGTATTCTTAACTATGTTGCTCCTTTTACGCTATGTG
GATACGCTGCTTTAATGCCTTTGTATCATGCTATTGCTTCCCGTATGGCTTTCATTTTCTCCTCCTTGTA
TAAATCCTGGTTGCTGTCTCTTTATGAGGAGTTGTGGCCCGTTGTCAGGCAACGTGGCGTGGTGTGCACT
GTGTTTGCTGACGCAACCCCCACTGGTTGGGGCATTGCCACCACCTGTCAGCTCCTTTCCGGGACTTTCG
CTTTCCCCCTCCCTATTGCCACGGCGGAACTCATCGCCGCCTGCCTTGCCCGCTGCTGGACAGGGGCTCG
GCTGTTGGGCACTGACAATTCCGTGGTGTTGTCGGGGAAATCATCGTCCTTTCCTTGGCTGCTCGCCTGT
GTTGCCACCTGGATTCTGCGCGGGACGTCCTTCTGCTACGTCCCTTCGGCCCTCAATCCAGCGGACCTTC
CTTCCCGCGGCCTGCTGCCGGCTCTGCGGCCTCTTCCGCGTCTTCGCCTTCGCCCTCAGACGAGTCGGAT
CTCCCTTTGGGCCGCCTCCCCGCGTCGACTTTAAGACCAATGACTTACAAGGCAGCTGTAGATCTTAGCC
ACTTTTTAAAAGAAAAGGGGGGACTGGAAGGGCTAATTCACTCCCAACGAAGACAAGATCTGCTTTTTGC
TTGTACTGGGTCTCTCTGGTTAGACCAGATCTGAGCCTGGGAGCTCTCTGGCTAACTAGGGAACCCACTG
CTTAAGCCTCAATAAAGCTTGCCTTGAGTGCTTCAAGTAGTGTGTGCCCGTCTGTTGTGTGACTCTGGTA
ACTAGAGATCCCTCAGACCCTTTTAGTCAGTGTGGAAAATCTCTAGCAGTACGTATAGTAGTTCATGTCA
TCTTATTATTCAGTATTTATAACTTGCAAAGAAATGAATATCAGAGAGTGAGAGGAACTTGTTTATTGCA
GCTTATAATGGTTACAAATAAAGCAATAGCATCACAAATTTCACAAATAAAGCATTTTTTTCACTGCATT
CTAGTTGTGGTTTGTCCAAACTCATCAATGTATCTTATCATGTCTGGCTCTAGCTATCCCGCCCCTAACT
CCGCCCATCCCGCCCCTAACTCCGCCCAGTTCCGCCCATTCTCCGCCCCATGGCTGACTAATTTTTTTTA
TTTATGCAGAGGCCGAGGCCGCCTCGGCCTCTGAGCTATTCCAGAAGTAGTGAGGAGGCTTTTTTGGAGG
CCTAGGGACGTACCCAATTCGCCCTATAGTGAGTCGTATTACGCGCGCTCACTGGCCGTCGTTTTACAAC
GTCGTGACTGGGAAAACCCTGGCGTTACCCAACTTAATCGCCTTGCAGCACATCCCCCTTTCGCCAGCTG
GCGTAATAGCGAAGAGGCCCGCACCGATCGCCCTTCCCAACAGTTGCGCAGCCTGAATGGCGAATGGG
[124 nt withheld, positions 8399-8522]
C
[91 nt withheld, positions 8524-8614]
A
[49 nt withheld, positions 8616-8664]
CCTTTGACGTTGGAGTCCACGTTCTTT
[37 nt withheld, positions 8692-8728]
ACCCTATCTCGGTCTATTCTTTTGATTTATAAGGGATTTTGCCGATTTCGGCCTATTGGTTAAAAAATGA
GCTGATTTAACAAAAATTTAACGCGAATTTTAACAAAATATTAACGCTTACAATTTAGGTGGCACTTTTC
GGGGAAATGTGCGCGGAACCCCTATTTGTTTATTTTTCTAAATACATTCAAATATGTATCCGCTCATGAG
ACAATAACCCTGATAAATGCTTCAATAATATTGAAAAAGGAAGAGTATGAGTATTCAACATTTCCGTGTC
GCCCTTATTCCCTTTTTTGCGGCATTTTGCCTTCCTGTTTTTGCTCACCCAGAAACGCTGGTGAAAGTAA
AAGATGCTGAAGATCAGTTGGGTGCACGAGTGGGTTACATCGAACTGGATCTCAACAGCGGTAAGATCCT
TGAGAGTTTTCGCCCCGAAGAACGTTTTCCAATGATGAGCACTTTTAAAGTTCTGCTATGTGGCGCGGTA
TTATCCCGTATTGACGCCGGGCAAGAGCAACTCGGTCGCCGCATACACTATTCTCAGAATGACTTGGTTG
AGTACTCACCAGTCACAGAAAAGCATCTTACGGATGGCATGACAGTAAGAGAATTATGCAGTGCTGCCAT
AACCATGAGTGATAACACTGCGGCCAACTTACTTCTGACAACGATCGGAGGACCGAAGGAGCTAACCGCT
TTTTTGCACAACATGGGGGATCATGTAACTCGCCTTGATCGTTGGGAACCGGAGCTGAATGAAGCCATAC
CAAACGACGAGCGTGACACCACGATGCCTGTAGCAATGGCAACAACGTTGCGCAAACTATTAACTGGCGA
ACTACTTACTCTAGCTTCCCGGCAACAATTAATAGACTGGATGGAGGCGGATAAAGTTGCAGGACCACTT
CTGCGCTCGGCCCTTCCGGCTGGCTGGTTTATTGCTGATAAATCTGGAGCCGGTGAGCGTGGGTCTCGCG
GTATCATTGCAGCACTGGGGCCAGATGGTAAGCCCTCCCGTATCGTAGTTATCTACACGACGGGGAGTCA
GGCAACTATGGATGAACGAAATAGACAGATCGCTGAGATAGGTGCCTCACTGATTAAGCATTGGTAACTG
TCAGACCAAGTTTACTCATATATACTTTAGATTGATTTAAAACTTCATTTTTAATTTAAAAGGATCTAGG
TGAAGATCCTTTTTGATAATCTCATGACCAAAATCCCTTAACGTGAGTTTTCGTTCCACTGAGCGTCAGA
CCCCGTAGAAAAGATCAAAGGATCTTCTTGAGATCCTTTTTTTCTGCGCGTAATCTGCTGCTTGCAAACA
AAAAAACCACCGCTACCAGCGGTGGTTTGTTTGCCGGATCAAGAGCTACCAACTCTTTTTCCGAAGGTAA
CTGGCTTCAGCAGAGCGCAGATACCAAATACTGTTCTTCTAGTGTAGCCGTAGTTAGGCCACCACTTCAA
GAACTCTGTAGCACCGCCTACATACCTCGCTCTGCTAATCCTGTTACCAGTGGCTGCTGCCAGTGGCGAT
AAGTCGTGTCTTACCGGGTTGGACTCAAGACGATAGTTACCGGATAAGGCGCAGCGGTCGGGCTGAACGG
GGGGTTCGTGCACACAGCCCAGCTTGGAGCGAACGACCTACACCGAACTGAGATACCTACAGCGTGAGCT
ATGAGAAAGCGCCACGCTTCCCGAAGGGAGAAAGGCGGACAGGTATCCGGTAAGCGGCAGGGTCGGAACA
GGAGAGCGCACGAGGGAGCTTCCAGGGGGAAACGCCTGGTATCTTTATAGTCCTGTCGGGTTTCGCCACC
TCTGACTTGAGCGTCGATTTTTGTGATGCTCGTCAGGGGGGCGGAGCCTATGGAAAAACGCCAGCAACGC
GGCCTTTTTACGGTTCCTGGCCTTTTGCTGGCCTTTTGCTCACATGTTCTTTCCTGCGTTATCCCCTGAT
TCTGTGGATAACCGTATTACCGCCTTTGAGTGAGCTGATACCGCTCGCCGCAGCCGAACGACCGAGCGCA
GCGAGTCAGTGAGCGAGGAAGCGGAAGAGCGCCCAATACGCAAACCGCCTCTCCCCGCGCGTTGGCCGAT
TCATTAATGCAGCTGGCACGACAGGTTTCCCGACTGGAAAGCGGGCAGTGAGCGCAACGCAATTAATGTG
AGTTAGCTCACTCATTAGGCACCCCAGGCTTTACACTTTATGCTTCCGGCTCGTATGTTGTGTGGAATTG
TGAGCGGATAACAATTTCACACAGGAAACAGCTATGACCATGATTACGCCAAGCGCGCAATTAACCCTCA
CTAAAGGGAACAAAAGCTGGAGCTGCAAGC
Features (pLannotate 1.2.2; 32 found; start..end, strand, type, name):
      5..231     +  promoter       RSV promoter: Rous sarcoma virus enhancer/promoter
    232..412     +  LTR            5' LTR (truncated): truncated 5' long terminal repeat (LTR) from HIV-1
    459..584     +  misc_feature   HIV-1 Ψ: packaging signal of human immunodeficiency virus type 1
    568..931     +  CDS            HIV-1 gag (fragment): gag protein from human immunodeficiency virus 1; gag
   1077..1310    +  misc_feature   RRE: The Rev response element (RRE) of HIV-1 allows for Rev-dependent mRNA export from the nucleus to the cytoplasm.
   1687..1713    +  CDS            Rev (fragment): human immunodeficiency virus 1 (HIV-1) Rev protein; rev; enhances nuclear export of unspliced and incompletely spliced viral mRNAs
   1720..1743    +  promoter       SV40 promoter (fragment): SV40 early promoter
   1744..1815    +  promoter       SV40 promoter (fragment): SV40 enhancer and early promoter
   1839..1974    +  rep_origin     SV40 ori: SV40 origin of replication
   2020..2616    +  CDS            PuroR (fragment): puromycin N-acetyltransferase; pac from Streptomyces; confers resistance to puromycin
   2665..2782    +  misc_feature   cPPT/CTS: central polypurine tract and central termination sequence of HIV-1
   2847..2913    +  CDS            small t antigen (fragment): SV40 (simian virus 40) small t antigen
   2920..4098    +  promoter       EF-1α promoter: strong constitutive promoter for human elongation factor EF-1α
   4115..4621    +  CDS            ZFP62 (fragment): ZFP62_HUMAN - Experimental evidence at protein level: Swiss-Prot protein existence level 1. May play a role in differentiating skeletal muscle. From Homo sapiens (Human).
   6638..6814    +  CDS            ZFP62 (fragment): ZFP62_HUMAN - Experimental evidence at protein level: Swiss-Prot protein existence level 1. May play a role in differentiating skeletal muscle. From Homo sapiens (Human).
   6830..6883    +  promoter       U6 promoter (fragment): RNA polymerase III promoter for human U6 snRNA
   6925..7513    +  misc_feature   WPRE: woodchuck hepatitis virus posttranscriptional regulatory element
   7564..7583    +  misc_feature   cPPT/CTS (fragment): central polypurine tract and central termination sequence of HIV-1
   7585..7818    +  LTR            3' LTR (ΔU3): self-inactivating 3' long terminal repeat (LTR) from HIV-1
   7896..8017    +  polyA_signal   SV40 poly(A) signal: SV40 polyadenylation signal
   8057..8192    +  rep_origin     SV40 ori: SV40 origin of replication
   8213..8231    -  promoter       T7 promoter: promoter for bacteriophage T7 RNA polymerase
   8239..8394    +  CDS            lacZα (fragment): LacZα fragment of β-galactosidase; lacZ fragment
   8399..8827    +  rep_origin     f1 ori (sequence partly withheld): f1 bacteriophage origin of replication; arrow indicates direction of (+) strand synthesis
   8880..8984    +  promoter       AmpR promoter: bla
   8985..9845    +  CDS            AmpR: β-lactamase; bla; confers resistance to ampicillin, carbenicillin, and related antibiotics
  10016..10604   +  rep_origin     ori: high-copy-number ColE1/pMB1/pBR322/pUC origin of replication
  10787..10879   +  CDS            lacI (fragment): lac repressor; lacI; The lac repressor binds to the lac operator to inhibit transcription in E. coli. This inhibition can be relieved by adding lactose or isopropyl-β-D-thiogalactopyranoside (IPTG).
  10892..10913   +  protein_bind   CAP binding site: CAP binding activates transcription in the presence of cAMP. E. coli catabolite activator protein
  10928..10958   +  promoter       lac promoter: promoter for the E. coli lac operon
  10962..10984   +  protein_bind   lac operator (fragment): The lac repressor binds to the lac operator to inhibit transcription in E. coli. This inhibition can be relieved by adding lactose or isopropyl-β-D-thiogalactopyranoside (IPTG). lac repressor encoded by lacI
  11027..11045   +  promoter       T3 promoter: promoter for bacteriophage T3 RNA polymerase
