[The description below was written by a language model from this plasmid's Addgene catalogue record and pLannotate feature annotations shown in this document.]
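Description:
TFORF0180 is a lentiviral mammalian expression plasmid built on the pLX_TRC317 backbone, carrying the human ZFP62 zinc-finger transcription factor open reading frame for overexpression. It belongs to a barcoded transcription factor ORF collection: each member carries a unique 24-bp barcode, so the factor can be identified by sequencing in pooled screens. In bacteria the plasmid is maintained through a high-copy ColE1/pUC-type origin and selected with ampicillin via β-lactamase. An f1 origin and lac/T7/T3 remnants from the cloning backbone are also present. The depositor notes that the plasmid can recombine, which is consistent with its repeated LTR elements and the repetitive zinc-finger insert.

The viral transfer cassette has a third-generation, self-inactivating layout. An RSV promoter drives a truncated HIV-1 5' LTR, followed by the Ψ packaging signal with a partial gag sequence, the Rev response element for nuclear export of the genomic RNA, a cPPT/CTS, and a ΔU3 3' LTR with a downstream SV40 polyadenylation signal. Within it, an SV40 early promoter drives puromycin N-acetyltransferase for selecting transduced cells. The EF-1α promoter drives the ZFP62 ORF, with a WPRE downstream to enhance transcript expression. The automated annotation labels only the beginning and end of the ORF as ZFP62 fragments, but the span between them matches the stated insert size of roughly 2.8 kb. The barcode is not annotated, so the table does not show its position. The short U6 promoter fragment between the ORF and the WPRE appears to be a partial match rather than a functional RNA polymerase III unit. The construct is used to package lentivirus for stable ZFP62 overexpression, individually or in pooled screens such as directed-differentiation studies.
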