Addgene plasmid #141545: TFORF0180
Purpose: Lentiviral vector for overexpressing the ZFP62 transcription factor ORF with a unique 24-bp barcode. Barcodes facilitate identification of transcription factors in pooled screens.
Depositing lab: Feng Zhang. Depositing organization: Broad Institute. Publication: A transcription factor atlas of directed differentiation. Joung J, Ma S, Tay T, Geiger-Schuller KR, Kirchgatterer PC, Verdine VK, Guo B, Arias-Garcia MA, Allen WE, Singh A, Kuksenko O, Abudayyeh OO, Gootenberg JS, Fu Z, Macrae RK, Buenrostro JD, Regev A, Zhang F. Cell. 2023 Jan 5;186(1):209-229.e26. doi: 10.1016/j.cell.2022.11.026. PubMed 36608654.
Backbone
  Vector backbone: pLX_TRC317
  Backbone manufacturer: Broad Institute Genetic Perturbation Platform
  Backbone size w/o insert (bp): 8264
  Vector type: Mammalian Expression, Lentiviral
  Selectable markers: Puromycin
Growth in bacteria
  Bacterial resistance: Ampicillin, 100 μg/mL
  Growth temperature: 37°C
  Growth strain: NEB Stable
  Copy number: High Copy
Gene/Insert
  Gene/Insert name: ZFP62
  Species: H. sapiens (human)
  Insert size (bp): 2804
  Entrez Gene: ZFP62 (a.k.a. ZET, ZNF755, FLJ11344, FLJ34057, FLJ34231, FLJ58781, FLJ59694, MGC176438, DKFZp667F2013)
  Promoter: EF1a
  Cloning method: Unknown
  Sequencing primers: 5′ GGGTGGAGACTGAAGTTAGGCCAG; 3′ CACATAGCGTAAAAGGAGCAACATAG
Terms and licenses: Academic/Nonprofit Terms; Industry Terms: Not Available to Industry
Depositor comments: NM_001172638,XM_017009717,ENST00000502412 . The transcription factor ORF portion of this plasmid was synthesized by Genewiz. Please test multiple small colonies in case of plasmid recombination. To make this collection available in a timely manner, a portion of this collection was not fully sequenced by Addgene. If an Addgene verified full plasmid sequence is not available, please contact us prior to placing an order to request the full sequence.
How to cite: TFORF0180 was a gift from Feng Zhang (Addgene plasmid # 141545 ; http://n2t.net/addgene:141545 ; RRID:Addgene_141545)
