>Addgene plasmid #141545 | TFORF0180 | depositor partial sequence | sequence record 276772 | Insert
ACCGCCACCATGTCACATTTGAAGACGAGCACTGAGGATGAGGAACCAACTGAAGAATATGAAAATGTTG
GAAATGCAGCATCTAAGTGGCCAAAAGTGGAGGATCCTATGCCTGAATCTAAGGTTGGTGACACATGTGT
TTGGGATAGCAAGGTAGAGAATCAACAGAAAAAGCCTGTGGAAAACAGGATGAAGGAGGACAAAAGCAGC
ATCAGGGAAGCAATCAGCAAAGCCAAGAGTACAGCAAATATAAAGACAGAACAGGAAGGTGAGGCATCTG
AGAAGAGCTTGCATCTGAGCCCACAGCATATCACACACCAGACTATGCCTATAGGACAGAGAGGCAGTGA
GCAAGGCAAACGTGTGGAGAACATTAATGGAACCTCCTACCCTAGTCTACAGCAGAAAACCAATGCTGTT
AAGAAATTACATAAATGTGATGAATGTGGGAAATCCTTCAAATATAATTCCCGCCTTGTTCAACATAAAA
TTATGCACACTGGGGAAAAGCGCTATGAATGTGATGACTGTGGAGGGACTTTCCGGAGCAGCTCGAGCCT
TCGGGTCCACAAACGGATCCACACTGGGGAGAAGCCGTACAAGTGTGAGGAATGTGGGAAAGCCTACATG
TCCTACTCCAGCCTTATAAACCACAAAAGCACCCATTCTGGGGAGAAGAACTGTAAATGTGATGAATGTG
GAAAATCCTTCAATTATAGCTCTGTTCTGGACCAGCATAAAAGGATCCACACTGGGGAGAAGCCCTATGA
ATGTGGTGAGTGTGGGAAGGCCTTCAGGAACAGCTCTGGGCTCAGAGTCCACAAAAGGATCCACACGGGG
GAGAAGCCCTATGAATGCGACATCTGTGGGAAAACCTTCAGTAACAGCTCTGGCCTTAGGGTCCATAAAA
GGATCCACACAGGTGAGAAACCTTACGAATGTGATGAGTGTGGGAAGGCCTTCATTACTTGTAGAACACT
TCTCAACCATAAAAGCATCCACTTTGGAGATAAACCCTATAAATGTGATGAGTGTGAGAAATCTTTTAAT
TATAGCTCTCTTCTCATTCAGCATAAAGTCATCCACACTGGAGAGAAACCTTATGAATGTGATGAATGTG
GGAAGGCTTTCAGGAACAGCTCAGGCCTCATAGTGCATAAAAGGATCCACACAGGAGAGAAACCTTACAA
GTGTGATGTCTGTGGCAAAGCATTCAGCTATAGCTCAGGCCTCGCAGTCCATAAAAGCATTCACCCTGGG
AAGAAAGCCCATGAATGTAAGGAGTGTGGGAAATCCTTTAGTTATAACTCACTACTTCTTCAACACAGAA
CTATTCATACCGGAGAGAGACCTTATGTATGTGATGTGTGTGGGAAAACGTTCAGAAACAATGCAGGCCT
CAAAGTCCACAGGAGGCTCCATACTGGGGAAAAACCATATAAGTGTGATGTGTGTGGGAAAGCCTATATC
TCACGCTCTAGCCTTAAAAATCACAAAGGAATCCACCTTGGGGAGAAGCCCTATAAATGTAGCTATTGTG
AGAAATCCTTCAACTACAGCTCTGCCCTTGAACAGCATAAAAGGATTCATACCAGGGAAAAACCCTTTGG
GTGTGATGAGTGTGGTAAAGCTTTCAGAAATAATTCTGGCCTTAAAGTACATAAACGAATCCACACTGGG
GAACGACCTTACAAATGTGAAGAATGTGGGAAAGCATACATCTCTCTCTCGAGCCTTATAAATCATAAAA
GTGTACACCCTGGGGAGAAGCCCTTTAAGTGTGACGAGTGTGAGAAGGCCTTCATCACATACCGAACCCT
TACAAACCACAAAAAAGTTCATCTTGGGGAGAAGCCCTACAAATGTGATGTGTGTGAGAAATCTTTTAAT
TACACATCGCTCCTTTCTCAGCACAGAAGGGTCCACACTAGAGAGAAACCCTATGAATGTGACAGGTGTG
AGAAGGTCTTCAGAAACAACTCAAGCCTTAAAGTTCATAAAAGAATCCATACTGGGGAGAGGCCCTATGA
ATGTGATGTGTGTGGAAAAGCCTACATCTCACACTCAAGCCTTATTAACCATAAGAGTACCCACCCTGGC
AGGACACCCCATACATGTGATGAATGTGGAAAAGCTTTTTTCTCAAGCAGAACTCTTATAAGCCATAAAA
GAGTCCATCTTGGGGAGAAACCCTTCAAGTGTGTTGAGTGTGGGAAATCTTTCAGTTACAGCTCTCTCCT
TTCTCAGCACAAGAGGATCCACACAGGGGAGAAACCCTATGTGTGTGATAGGTGTGGGAAGGCCTTCAGG
AACAGCTCAGGCCTCACAGTGCATAAAAGGATCCACACAGGTGAGAAACCCTATGAATGTGATGAGTGTG
GGAAGGCATACATCTCACACTCAAGTCTTATCAATCATAAAAGTGTCCACCAGGGGAAGCAGCCCTATAA
TTGTGAGTGTGGGAAATCCTTCAATTATAGATCAGTCCTTGACCAGCACAAAAGGATCCACACTGGAAAG
AAGCCATACCGATGTAATGAGTGTGGTAAGGCTTTTAATATCAGATCAAATCTCACCAAGCATAAAAGAA
CCCATACTGGAGAGGAATCTTTAAATGTGATATATGTGGGAAGTTATAGTGGCACATCCCAGAAGAGAAC
CTATGAGGGAGGGAATGCCCTGGATGGGGGCAGGATGAGGATGCCTCTGTAGTAATGAACTAGTCCGTAA
CTTGAAAGTATTTCGATTTCTTGGCTTTATATATCTTGTGGAAAGGACGAGTTCATGTGATCGGTGTGAT
CTAA
