>Addgene plasmid #141545 | TFORF0180 | depositor partial sequence | sequence record 276773 | Barcode
GTTCATGTGATCGGTGTGATCTAA
