>Addgene plasmid #141545 | TFORF0180 | addgene partial sequence | sequence record 319873 | WPRE-R 5'-CATAGCGTAAAAGGAGCAACA-3'
TTTGTAATCCAGAGGTTGATTGTCGACTTAACGCGTTTAGATCACACCGATCACATGAACTCGTCCTTTC
CACAAGATATATAAAGCCAAGAAATCGAAATACTTTCAAGTTACGGACTAGTTCATTACTACAGAGGCAT
CCTCATCCTGCCCCCATCCAGGGCATTCCCTCCCTCATAGGTTCTCTTCTGGGATGTGCCACTATAACTT
CCCACATATATCACATTTAAAGATTCCTCTCCAGTATGGGTTCTTTTATGCTTGGTGAGATTTGATCTGA
TATTAAAAGCCTTACCACACTCATTACATCGGTATGGCTTCTTTCCAGTGTGGATCCTTTTGTGCTGGTC
AAGGACTGATCTATAATTGAAGGATTTCCCACACTCACAATTATAGGGCTGCTTCCCCTGGTGGACACTT
TTATGATTGATAAGACTTGAGTGTGAGATGTATGCCTTCCCACACTCATCACATTCATAGGGTTTCTCAC
CTGTGTGGATCCTTTTATGCACTGTGAGGCCTGAGCTGTTCCTGAAGGCCTTCCCACACCTATCACACAC
ATAGGGTTTCTCCCCTGTGTGGATCCTCTTGTGCTGAGAAAGGAGAGAGCTGTAACTGAAAG
